Addgene plasmid #214343: pET28a_Pro-IL-36α
Purpose: Protein overexpression in bacteria
Depositing lab: Jonathan Kagan. Depositing organization: Boston Children's Hospital. Publication: Structural insights into cytokine cleavage by inflammatory caspase-4. Devant P, Dong Y, Mintseris J, Ma W, Gygi SP, Wu H, Kagan JC. Nature. 2023 Dec;624(7991):451-459. doi: 10.1038/s41586-023-06751-9. Epub 2023 Nov 22. PubMed 37993712.
Backbone
  Vector backbone: pET28a
  Backbone size w/o insert (bp): 5400
  Vector type: Bacterial Expression
Growth in bacteria
  Bacterial resistance: Kanamycin, 50 μg/mL
  Growth temperature: 37°C
  Growth strain: DH5alpha
  Copy number: High Copy
Gene/Insert
  Gene/Insert name: IL36A (alt names: Pro-IL-36α; Pro-Interleukin-36 alpha)
  Species: H. sapiens (human)
  Entrez Gene: IL36A (a.k.a. FIL1, FIL1(EPSILON), FIL1E, IL-1F6, IL1(EPSILON), IL1F6)
  Promoter: T7
  Tag / fusion protein: His-TEV (N terminal on insert); Myc (C terminal on insert)
  Cloning method: Restriction Enzyme; 5′ cloning site BamHI (not destroyed); 3′ cloning site EcoRI (not destroyed)
  Sequencing primers: 5′ T7-fwd; 3′ T7-term
Terms and licenses: Academic/Nonprofit Terms; Industry Terms: Not Available to Industry
How to cite: pET28a_Pro-IL-36α was a gift from Jonathan Kagan (Addgene plasmid # 214343 ; http://n2t.net/addgene:214343 ; RRID:Addgene_214343)
