[The description below was written by a language model from this plasmid's Addgene catalogue record and pLannotate feature annotations shown in this document.]
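Description:
pET28a_Pro-IL-36α is a bacterial expression plasmid built on the pET28a backbone for overproduction of human pro-interleukin-36 alpha (IL36A) in E. coli. The sequenced record is about 5.9 kb. Propagation relies on a ColE1/pBR322-type origin, and the feature table also shows the rop gene and bom region typical of pET vectors. The catalogue lists the plasmid as high copy, although rop normally restrains copy number. Selection is by kanamycin through the aph(3')-Ia (KanR) gene. An f1 origin is also present, and short annotated fragments of a tetracycline resistance gene appear to be non-functional pBR322 remnants.

The expression cassette follows the standard pET design. A T7 promoter is followed by a lac operator and the strong T7 gene 10 ribosome binding site, and a T7 terminator closes the unit. A plasmid-borne lacI gene supplies repressor, so transcription stays low until IPTG is added in a host that provides T7 RNA polymerase. The IL36A coding sequence was inserted between BamHI and EcoRI. Upstream of it lie the vector's N-terminal His tag and thrombin site, followed by a TEV protease cleavage site, which allows affinity purification and later removal of the tag. The catalogue also records a C-terminal Myc epitope for detection. This tag is not called in the automated annotation, which instead marks the downstream vector His-tag sequence, and the record does not indicate whether that sequence is translated.

The stated purpose is protein overexpression in bacteria. The associated publication concerns cytokine cleavage by inflammatory caspase-4, so the purified pro-form was plausibly used as a candidate or comparison substrate in protease cleavage and structural studies.
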