Features (pLannotate 1.2.2; 22 found; start..end, strand, type, name):
     26..73      -  terminator     T7 terminator: transcription terminator for bacteriophage T7 RNA polymerase
     81..130     -  CDS            SET1 (fragment): solubility-enhancement tag derived from T7 phage gene 10B
    140..157     -  CDS            9xHis (fragment): 9xHis affinity tag
    231..704     -  CDS            IL36A: IL36A_HUMAN - Also known as FIL1E, IL1E, IL1F6. Experimental evidence at protein level: Swiss-Prot protein existence level 1. Cytokine that binds to and signals through the IL1RL2/IL-36R receptor which in turn activates NF-kappa-B and MAPK signaling pathways in target cells linked to a pro-inflammatory response. Part of the IL- 36 signaling system that is thought to be present in epithelial barriers and to take part in local inflammatory response; similar to the IL-1 system with which it shares the coreceptor IL1RAP. Seems to be involved in skin inflammatory response by acting on keratinocytes
    711..731     -  CDS            TEV site: tobacco etch virus (TEV) protease recognition and cleavage site
    738..755     -  CDS            thrombin site: thrombin recognition and cleavage site
    766..782     -  CDS            capTEV™ (fragment): composite tag for in vivo biotinylation, TEV protease cleavage, and 6xHis tagging
    801..823     -  RBS            RBS: efficient ribosome binding site from bacteriophage T7 gene 10 (Olins and Rangwala, 1989)
    838..862     -  protein_bind   lac operator: The lac repressor binds to the lac operator to inhibit transcription in E. coli. This inhibition can be relieved by adding lactose or isopropyl-β-D-thiogalactopyranoside (IPTG). lac repressor encoded by lacI
    863..881     -  promoter       T7 promoter: promoter for bacteriophage T7 RNA polymerase
    903..1182    +  CDS            TcR (fragment): tetracycline efflux protein; tet; confers resistance to tetracycline
   1190..1267    +  promoter       lacI promoter: lacI
   1268..2350    +  CDS            lacI: lac repressor; lacI; The lac repressor binds to the lac operator to inhibit transcription in E. coli. This inhibition can be relieved by adding lactose or isopropyl-β-D-thiogalactopyranoside (IPTG).
   2363..2384    +  protein_bind   CAP binding site: CAP binding activates transcription in the presence of cAMP. E. coli catabolite activator protein
   2399..2690    +  CDS            TcR (fragment): tetracycline efflux protein; tet; confers resistance to tetracycline
   2762..3142    -  CDS            YPB1_ECOLX: Protein predicted: Swiss-Prot protein existence level 4. From Escherichia coli.
   3159..3350    +  CDS            rop: Rop protein, which maintains plasmids at low copy number; rop
   3452..3591    +  misc_feature   bom: basis of mobility region from pBR322
   3777..4365    -  rep_origin     ori: high-copy-number ColE1/pMB1/pBR322/pUC origin of replication
   4487..5302    +  CDS            KanR: aminoglycoside phosphotransferase; aph(3')-Ia; confers resistance to kanamycin in bacteria or G418 (Geneticin®) in eukaryotes
   5311..5368    -  promoter       AmpR promoter (fragment): bla
   5421..5849    -  rep_origin     f1 ori (sequence partly withheld): f1 bacteriophage origin of replication; arrow indicates direction of (+) strand synthesis
>Addgene plasmid #214343 | pET28a_Pro-IL-36α | addgene full sequence | sequence record 423131 | Addgene NGS Result
ATCCGGATATAGTTCCTCCTTTCAGCAAAAAACCCCTCAAGACCCGTTTAGAGGCCCCAAGGGGTTATGC
TAGTTATTGCTCAGCGGTGGCAGCAGCCAACTCAGCTTCCTTTCGGGCTTTGTTAGCAGCCGGATCTCAG
TGGTGGTGGTGGTGGTGCTCGAGTGCGGCCGCAAGCTTGTCGACGGAGCTCGAATTCCTACAGATCCTCT
TCTGAGATGAGTTTTTGTTCAAACAGCATAGTTAACCCAAAGTCAGTAGTGTTGGCTTTCCCCAGTTCTT
GGGTAAGGATGAGAGGACAGCCTCCTTCAGAGCTGACAGCGATGAACCAGCCAGGGAAAGCCACAGACTC
GAAGGTGGAGTTCCTGCCACTCTGGCTGTGGTAGAAGAGAAAGGACTTCACAGGCTCGGGTTGGTTGTAC
AAATCCATTATATCCTTTTCCTTCAGCTGCAGTGTGGGCTGGTCCCCGACTTTAGCACACATCAGGCAGA
GATTGAGTCCATTCAGGCCCAGGTAGATGGGGTTCCCTCTGTCTTTCTCAAGGGTCTCCACATGTCGGCA
TGAGATTAAGGCAATAGTGACTGGAGACATACGGTCCTTCCTCGGGACTGCTATGAGCGTCTGGTCCTGA
AGAACCCACACCCGATGATTGATATCCTGAATGCTCCCCTGCTGAGGTGTGTCAATTTTCAATGCTTTTT
CCATGGATCCGCCCTGAAAATACAGGTTTTCCATATGGCTGCCGCGCGGCACCAGGCCGCTGCTGTGATG
ATGATGATGATGGCTGCTGCCCATGGTATATCTCCTTCTTAAAGTTAAACAAAATTATTTCTAGAGGGGA
ATTGTTATCCGCTCACAATTCCCCTATAGTGAGTCGTATTAATTTCGCGGGATCGAGATCTCGATCCTCT
ACGCCGGACGCATCGTGGCCGGCATCACCGGCGCCACAGGTGCGGTTGCTGGCGCCTATATCGCCGACAT
CACCGATGGGGAAGATCGGGCTCGCCACTTCGGGCTCATGAGCGCTTGTTTCGGCGTGGGTATGGTGGCA
GGCCCCGTGGCCGGGGGACTGTTGGGCGCCATCTCCTTGCATGCACCATTCCTTGCGGCGGCGGTGCTCA
ACGGCCTCAACCTACTACTGGGCTGCTTCCTAATGCAGGAGTCGCATAAGGGAGAGCGTCGAGATCCCGG
ACACCATCGAATGGCGCAAAACCTTTCGCGGTATGGCATGATAGCGCCCGGAAGAGAGTCAATTCAGGGT
GGTGAATGTGAAACCAGTAACGTTATACGATGTCGCAGAGTATGCCGGTGTCTCTTATCAGACCGTTTCC
CGCGTGGTGAACCAGGCCAGCCACGTTTCTGCGAAAACGCGGGAAAAAGTGGAAGCGGCGATGGCGGAGC
TGAATTACATTCCCAACCGCGTGGCACAACAACTGGCGGGCAAACAGTCGTTGCTGATTGGCGTTGCCAC
CTCCAGTCTGGCCCTGCACGCGCCGTCGCAAATTGTCGCGGCGATTAAATCTCGCGCCGATCAACTGGGT
GCCAGCGTGGTGGTGTCGATGGTAGAACGAAGCGGCGTCGAAGCCTGTAAAGCGGCGGTGCACAATCTTC
TCGCGCAACGCGTCAGTGGGCTGATCATTAACTATCCGCTGGATGACCAGGATGCCATTGCTGTGGAAGC
TGCCTGCACTAATGTTCCGGCGTTATTTCTTGATGTCTCTGACCAGACACCCATCAACAGTATTATTTTC
TCCCATGAAGACGGTACGCGACTGGGCGTGGAGCATCTGGTCGCATTGGGTCACCAGCAAATCGCGCTGT
TAGCGGGCCCATTAAGTTCTGTCTCGGCGCGTCTGCGTCTGGCTGGCTGGCATAAATATCTCACTCGCAA
TCAAATTCAGCCGATAGCGGAACGGGAAGGCGACTGGAGTGCCATGTCCGGTTTTCAACAAACCATGCAA
ATGCTGAATGAGGGCATCGTTCCCACTGCGATGCTGGTTGCCAACGATCAGATGGCGCTGGGCGCAATGC
GCGCCATTACCGAGTCCGGGCTGCGCGTTGGTGCGGATATCTCGGTAGTGGGATACGACGATACCGAAGA
CAGCTCATGTTATATCCCGCCGTTAACCACCATCAAACAGGATTTTCGCCTGCTGGGGCAAACCAGCGTG
GACCGCTTGCTGCAACTCTCTCAGGGCCAGGCGGTGAAGGGCAATCAGCTGTTGCCCGTCTCACTGGTGA
AAAGAAAAACCACCCTGGCGCCCAATACGCAAACCGCCTCTCCCCGCGCGTTGGCCGATTCATTAATGCA
GCTGGCACGACAGGTTTCCCGACTGGAAAGCGGGCAGTGAGCGCAACGCAATTAATGTAAGTTAGCTCAC
TCATTAGGCACCGGGATCTCGACCGATGCCCTTGAGAGCCTTCAACCCAGTCAGCTCCTTCCGGTGGGCG
CGGGGCATGACTATCGTCGCCGCACTTATGACTGTCTTCTTTATCATGCAACTCGTAGGACAGGTGCCGG
CAGCGCTCTGGGTCATTTTCGGCGAGGACCGCTTTCGCTGGAGCGCGACGATGATCGGCCTGTCGCTTGC
GGTATTCGGAATCTTGCACGCCCTCGCTCAAGCCTTCGTCACTGGTCCCGCCACCAAACGTTTCGGCGAG
AAGCAGGCCATTATCGCCGGCATGGCGGCCCCACGGGTGCGCATGATCGTGCTCCTGTCGTTGAGGACCC
GGCTAGGCTGGCGGGGTTGCCTTACTGGTTAGCAGAATGAATCACCGATACGCGAGCGAACGTGAAGCGA
CTGCTGCTGCAAAACGTCTGCGACCTGAGCAACAACATGAATGGTCTTCGGTTTCCGTGTTTCGTAAAGT
CTGGAAACGCGGAAGTCAGCGCCCTGCACCATTATGTTCCGGATCTGCATCGCAGGATGCTGCTGGCTAC
CCTGTGGAACACCTACATCTGTATTAACGAAGCGCTGGCATTGACCCTGAGTGATTTTTCTCTGGTCCCG
CCGCATCCATACCGCCAGTTGTTTACCCTCACAACGTTCCAGTAACCGGGCATGTTCATCATCAGTAACC
CGTATCGTGAGCATCCTCTCTCGTTTCATCGGTATCATTACCCCCATGAACAGAAATCCCCCTTACACGG
AGGCATCAGTGACCAAACAGGAAAAAACCGCCCTTAACATGGCCCGCTTTATCAGAAGCCAGACATTAAC
GCTTCTGGAGAAACTCAACGAGCTGGACGCGGATGAACAGGCAGACATCTGTGAATCGCTTCACGACCAC
GCTGATGAGCTTTACCGCAGCTGCCTCGCGCGTTTCGGTGATGACGGTGAAAACCTCTGACACATGCAGC
TCCCGGAGACGGTCACAGCTTGTCTGTAAGCGGATGCCGGGAGCAGACAAGCCCGTCAGGGCGCGTCAGC
GGGTGTTGGCGGGTGTCGGGGCGCAGCCATGACCCAGTCACGTAGCGATAGCGGAGTGTATACTGGCTTA
ACTATGCGGCATCAGAGCAGATTGTACTGAGAGTGCACCATTGCGGTGTGAAATACCGCACAGATGCGTA
AGGAGAAAATACCGCATCAGGCGCTCTTCCGCTTCCTCGCTCACTGACTCGCTGCGCTCGGTCGTTCGGC
TGCGGCGAGCGGTATCAGCTCACTCAAAGGCGGTAATACGGTTATCCACAGAATCAGGGGATAACGCAGG
AAAGAACATGTGAGCAAAAGGCCAGCAAAAGGCCAGGAACCGTAAAAAGGCCGCGTTGCTGGCGTTTTTC
CATAGGCTCCGCCCCCCTGACGAGCATCACAAAAATCGACGCTCAAGTCAGAGGTGGCGAAACCCGACAG
GACTATAAAGATACCAGGCGTTTCCCCCTGGAAGCTCCCTCGTGCGCTCTCCTGTTCCGACCCTGCCGCT
TACCGGATACCTGTCCGCCTTTCTCCCTTCGGGAAGCGTGGCGCTTTCTCATAGCTCACGCTGTAGGTAT
CTCAGTTCGGTGTAGGTCGTTCGCTCCAAGCTGGGCTGTGTGCACGAACCCCCCGTTCAGCCCGACCGCT
GCGCCTTATCCGGTAACTATCGTCTTGAGTCCAACCCGGTAAGACACGACTTATCGCCACTGGCAGCAGC
CACTGGTAACAGGATTAGCAGAGCGAGGTATGTAGGCGGTGCTACAGAGTTCTTGAAGTGGTGGCCTAAC
TACGGCTACACTAGAAGGACAGTATTTGGTATCTGCGCTCTGCTGAAGCCAGTTACCTTCGGAAAAAGAG
TTGGTAGCTCTTGATCCGGCAAACAAACCACCGCTGGTAGCGGTGGTTTTTTTGTTTGCAAGCAGCAGAT
TACGCGCAGAAAAAAAGGATCTCAAGAAGATCCTTTGATCTTTTCTACGGGGTCTGACGCTCAGTGGAAC
GAAAACTCACGTTAAGGGATTTTGGTCATGAACAATAAAACTGTCTGCTTACATAAACAGTAATACAAGG
GGTGTTATGAGCCATATTCAACGGGAAACGTCTTGCTCTAGGCCGCGATTAAATTCCAACATGGATGCTG
ATTTATATGGGTATAAATGGGCTCGCGATAATGTCGGGCAATCAGGTGCGACAATCTATCGATTGTATGG
GAAGCCCGATGCGCCAGAGTTGTTTCTGAAACATGGCAAAGGTAGCGTTGCCAATGATGTTACAGATGAG
ATGGTCAGACTAAACTGGCTGACGGAATTTATGCCTCTTCCGACCATCAAGCATTTTATCCGTACTCCTG
ATGATGCATGGTTACTCACCACTGCGATCCCCGGGAAAACAGCATTCCAGGTATTAGAAGAATATCCTGA
TTCAGGTGAAAATATTGTTGATGCGCTGGCAGTGTTCCTGCGCCGGTTGCATTCGATTCCTGTTTGTAAT
TGTCCTTTTAACAGCGATCGCGTATTTCGTCTCGCTCAGGCGCAATCACGAATGAATAACGGTTTGGTTG
ATGCGAGTGATTTTGATGACGAGCGTAATGGCTGGCCTGTTGAACAAGTCTGGAAAGAAATGCATAAACT
TTTGCCATTCTCACCGGATTCAGTCGTCACTCATGGTGATTTCTCACTTGATAACCTTATTTTTGACGAG
GGGAAATTAATAGGTTGTATTGATGTTGGACGAGTCGGAATCGCAGACCGATACCAGGATCTTGCCATCC
TATGGAACTGCCTCGGTGAGTTTTCTCCTTCATTACAGAAACGGCTTTTTCAAAAATATGGTATTGATAA
TCCTGATATGAATAAATTGCAGTTTCATTTGATGCTCGATGAGTTTTTCTAAGAATTAATTCATGAGCGG
ATACATATTTGAATGTATTTAGAAAAATAAACAAATAGGGGTTCCGCGCACATTTCCCCGAAAAGTGCCA
CCTAAATTGTAAGCGTTAATATTTTGTTAAAATTCGCGTTAAATTTTTGTTAAATCAGCTCATTTTTTAA
CCAATAGGCCGAAATCGGCAAAATCCCTTATAAATCAAAAGAATAGACCGAGATAGGGT
[37 nt withheld, positions 5520-5556]
AAAGAACGTGGACTCCAACGTCAAAGG
[49 nt withheld, positions 5584-5632]
T
[91 nt withheld, positions 5634-5724]
G
[124 nt withheld, positions 5726-5849]
CCCATTCGCCA
