>Addgene plasmid #214343 | pET28a_Pro-IL-36α | depositor partial sequence | sequence record 418093 | insert
ATGGGCAGCAGCCATCATCATCATCATCACAGCAGCGGCCTGGTGCCGCGCGGCAGCCATATGGAAAACC
TGTATTTTCAGGGCGGATCCATGGAAAAAGCATTGAAAATTGACACACCTCAGCAGGGGAGCATTCAGGA
TATCAATCATCGGGTGTGGGTTCTTCAGGACCAGACGCTCATAGCAGTCCCGAGGAAGGACCGTATGTCT
CCAGTCACTATTGCCTTAATCTCATGCCGACATGTGGAGACCCTTGAGAAAGACAGAGGGAACCCCATCT
ACCTGGGCCTGAATGGACTCAATCTCTGCCTGATGTGTGCTAAAGTCGGGGACCAGCCCACACTGCAGCT
GAAGGAAAAGGATATAATGGATTTGTACAACCAACCCGAGCCTGTGAAGTCCTTTCTCTTCTACCACAGC
CAGAGTGGCAGGAACTCCACCTTCGAGTCTGTGGCTTTCCCTGGCTGGTTCATCGCTGTCAGCTCTGAAG
GAGGCTGTCCTCTCATCCTTACCCAAGAACTGGGGAAAGCCAACACTACTGACTTTGGGTTAACTATGCT
GTTTGAACAAAAACTCATCTCAGAAGAGGATCTGTAGGAATTC
